Addgene plasmid #1587: L3691
Purpose: (Empty Backbone)
Depositing lab: Andrew Fire. Depositing organization: Carnegie Institution for Science.
Backbone
  Vector backbone: Unknown
  Backbone size (bp): 4634
  Vector type: Worm Expression
Growth in bacteria
  Bacterial resistance: Ampicillin, 100 μg/mL
  Growth temperature: 37°C
  Growth strain: DH5alpha
  Copy number: Unknown
Gene/Insert
  Gene/Insert name: None
  Tag / fusion protein: mec7-836, mec7Tsa, T7p, gfpN, IVSR, gfpS65C, IVSS, IVST, gfpC, let8583', decoy
  Cloning method: Restriction Enzyme
Terms and licenses: Academic/Nonprofit Terms; Industry Terms: Not Available to Industry
Depositor comments: See Fire Lab Vector Kit Documentation 1997. Fire Lab Miniprep Number pPD117.01, Ligation number L3691.
How to cite: L3691 was a gift from Andrew Fire (Addgene plasmid # 1587 ; http://n2t.net/addgene:1587 ; RRID:Addgene_1587)
