[The description below was written by a language model from this plasmid's Addgene catalogue record and pLannotate feature annotations shown in this document.]
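Description:
L3691 (miniprep designation pPD117.01) is a 4,634 bp C. elegans expression vector from a 1997 worm vector kit, catalogued as an empty backbone with no inserted gene. The parental backbone is listed as unknown, but the annotated features point to a pUC-type plasmid. These include a high-copy ColE1/pMB1 origin, a β-lactamase gene with its own promoter conferring ampicillin resistance in E. coli, and leftover lac region elements (a lacI fragment, CAP binding site, lac promoter and operator) next to a fragment of the pUC18/19 multiple cloning site.

The payload is described by the ordered list of segments in the tag field. It begins with mec-7 upstream sequence (mec7-836 and mec7Tsa), presumably promoter and transcription start region. mec-7 encodes a β-tubulin expressed mainly in the touch receptor neurons, so this would be expected to direct expression to those cells. A short T7 promoter fragment follows, annotated on the reverse strand. Next comes a GFP coding region carrying the S65C chromophore mutation, split into segments by the synthetic introns IVSR, IVSS and IVST; such introns are commonly included to improve transgene expression in worms. The annotation software labels this roughly 860 bp region as yEGFP, which is probably a best-match call to a related GFP variant rather than its true identity. The cassette ends with the let-858 3' region, which supplies 3' end processing signals, and a "decoy" element whose function the record does not explain.

The record states no specific purpose. The layout suggests use as a touch-neuron GFP reporter or as a scaffold for mec-7-driven GFP fusions made by restriction cloning.
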