Features (pLannotate 1.2.2; 10 found; start..end, strand, type, name):
      1..30      -  misc_feature   MCS (fragment): pUC18/19 multiple cloning site
    941..958     -  promoter       T7 promoter (fragment): promoter for bacteriophage T7 RNA polymerase
    978..1841    +  CDS            yEGFP: yEGFP is a fluorescent protein published in 1997.
   2379..2483    +  promoter       AmpR promoter: bla
   2484..3344    +  CDS            AmpR: β-lactamase; bla; confers resistance to ampicillin, carbenicillin, and related antibiotics
   3515..4103    +  rep_origin     ori: high-copy-number ColE1/pMB1/pBR322/pUC origin of replication
   4286..4378    +  CDS            lacI (fragment): lac repressor; lacI; The lac repressor binds to the lac operator to inhibit transcription in E. coli. This inhibition can be relieved by adding lactose or isopropyl-β-D-thiogalactopyranoside (IPTG).
   4391..4412    +  protein_bind   CAP binding site: CAP binding activates transcription in the presence of cAMP. E. coli catabolite activator protein
   4427..4457    +  promoter       lac promoter: promoter for the E. coli lac operon
   4465..4481    +  protein_bind   lac operator: The lac repressor binds to the lac operator to inhibit transcription in E. coli. This inhibition can be relieved by adding lactose or isopropyl-β-D-thiogalactopyranoside (IPTG). lac repressor encoded by lacI
>Addgene plasmid #1587 | L3691 | depositor full sequence | sequence record 197 | Author sequence
AAGCTTGCATGCCTGCAGGTCGACTCTAGACCGCGGTTTTGGCGCGCCAAATGTAAACCTGTCATTTCTG
TGTATTTCAGCACCGCGAAGAGCACCATAAACAGCTACAACAAGAGCACGAACGTCGGCTCCAACAGAAA
AAGCTGCAAAACGCTGGTACTCACCACATGCTCTGATAATTGCCATTTCCTTCGATTTCTGACTTTCAAT
TGTGATATGATAACCTCAAAATCTCCATTCAAAATGAAAACTCTTAAATTTAAGAGCTTTCAACACCCCG
CACTTTCCCACCTCATCGTTTTTCCCTTCTATCTTATCAATTTTTTGTATTTTGTGTCAGTTTGCTATAT
CCTCATCACCTTTTTTACCGTTTAATCTCTCTATAGTATTGTTCGGGTGTTTCAAGATGAAACGTTTTGT
GTGTAGCATTTTTGAAACACAGCGCGAAAAATGCAGAAACTATCATCCACAATGCATTAAGTGCACTCAT
TGTGATGACTCCTAACCCCCTCGCCCCACCAGTTGTCTCTTCACAAATTCATGGCACAATTCAAAAATGG
CTTTTTGTGTTGGATCTTGATCTCGTCTCTTTCCTTCTTCTTTCGTTTCTCTCGGACCACTCATTATTCG
AATGCCATGCATTTGTTGATGATGCGCAGCGATGGTCGCACACACTACAACAGATATGATGGTGGCTGTG
CGTGGTGCAGAGCTCATGAATAAGTGATGGGGCACCGAGATGTGACTCCTCCCATTATTCGTCTTGAGTC
GCATCTTTTGTCTTGGTCCGTTGTCAGTCGAGCCTCAAGGCAGCCGTTCCGCCAGTGATCGCCTGCTAAG
AAGTTGTAGGTGTAGAGGAAGAAACGTCGGGTCCAAATTTCAAGCAACATCCGCGAGATCGTGGATCCTA
TCGATTCGCGGCCGCTGTACACCCGGGTGCCCTATAGTGAGTCGTATTGGTACCGGTAGAAAAAATGAGT
AAAGGAGAAGAACTTTTCACTGGAGTTGTCCCAATTCTTGTTGAATTAGATGGTGATGTTAATGGGCACA
AATTTTCTGTCAGTGGAGAGGGTGAAGGTGATGCAACATACGGAAAACTTACCCTTAAATTTATTTGCAC
TACTGGAAAACTACCTGTTCCATGGGTAAGTTTAAACATATATATACTAACTAACCCTGATTATTTAAAT
TTTCAGCCAACACTTGTCACTACTTTCTGTTATGGTGTTCAATGCTTCTCGAGATACCCAGATCATATGA
AACAGCATGACTTTTTCAAGAGTGCCATGCCCGAAGGTTATGTACAGGAAAGAACTATATTTTTCAAAGA
TGACGGGAACTACAAGACACGTAAGTTTAAACAGTTCGGTACTAACTAACCATACATATTTAAATTTTCA
GGTGCTGAAGTCAAGTTTGAAGGTGATACCCTTGTTAATAGAATCGAGTTAAAAGGTATTGATTTTAAAG
AAGATGGAAACATTCTTGGACACAAATTGGAATACAACTATAACTCACACAATGTATACATCATGGCAGA
CAAACAAAAGAATGGAATCAAAGTTGTAAGTTTAAACATGATTTTACTAACTAACTAATCTGATTTAAAT
TTTCAGAACTTCAAAATTAGACACAACATTGAAGATGGAAGCGTTCAACTAGCAGACCATTATCAACAAA
ATACTCCAATTGGCGATGGCCCTGTCCTTTTACCAGACAACCATTACCTGTCCACACAATCTGCCCTTTC
GAAAGATCCCAACGAAAAGAGAGACCACATGGTCCTTCTTGAGTTTGTAACAGCTGCTGGGATTACACAT
GGCATGGACGAACTATACAAAAGCCCACAAGCTTTGGAATTCGCTAGCCGGCCATACAAGTAATCCGGAT
GATCGACGCCAACGTCGTTGAATTTTCAAATTTTAAATACTGAATATTTGTTTTTTTTCCTATTATTTAT
TTATTCTCTTTGTGTTTTTTTTCTTGCTTTCTAAAAAATTAATTCAATCCAAATCTAAACATTTTTTTTT
CTCTTTCCGTCTCCCAATTCGTATTCCGCTCCTCTCATCTGAACACAATGTGCAAGTTTATTTATCTTCT
CGCTTTCATTTCATTAGGACGTGGGGGGAATTGGTGGAAGGGGGAAACACACAAAAGGATGATGGAAATG
AAATAAGGACACACAATATGCAACAACATTCAATTCAGAAATATGGAGGAAGGTTTAAAAGAAAACATAA
AAATATATAGAGGAGGAAGGAAAACTAGTAAAAAATAAGCAAAGAAATTAGGCGAACGATGAGAATTGTC
CTCGCTTGGGCCCAAAAGGCCTTTTTTTTTTGGCGCCGACGTCAGGTGGCACTTTTCGGGGAAATGTGCG
CGGAACCCCTATTTGTTTATTTTTCTAAATACATTCAAATATGTATCCGCTCATGAGACAATAACCCTGA
TAAATGCTTCAATAATATTGAAAAAGGAAGAGTATGAGTATTCAACATTTCCGTGTCGCCCTTATTCCCT
TTTTTGCGGCATTTTGCCTTCCTGTTTTTGCTCACCCAGAAACGCTGGTGAAAGTAAAAGATGCTGAAGA
TCAGTTGGGTGCACGAGTGGGTTACATCGAACTGGATCTCAACAGCGGTAAGATCCTTGAGAGTTTTCGC
CCCGAAGAACGTTTTCCAATGATGAGCACTTTTAAAGTTCTGCTATGTGGCGCGGTATTATCCCGTATTG
ACGCCGGGCAAGAGCAACTCGGTCGCCGCATACACTATTCTCAGAATGACTTGGTTGAGTACTCACCAGT
CACAGAAAAGCATCTTACGGATGGCATGACAGTAAGAGAATTATGCAGTGCTGCCATAACCATGAGTGAT
AACACTGCGGCCAACTTACTTCTGACAACGATCGGAGGACCGAAGGAGCTAACCGCTTTTTTGCACAACA
TGGGGGATCATGTAACTCGCCTTGATCGTTGGGAACCGGAGCTGAATGAAGCCATACCAAACGACGAGCG
TGACACCACGATGCCTGTAGCAATGGCAACAACGTTGCGCAAACTATTAACTGGCGAACTACTTACTCTA
GCTTCCCGGCAACAATTAATAGACTGGATGGAGGCGGATAAAGTTGCAGGACCACTTCTGCGCTCGGCCC
TTCCGGCTGGCTGGTTTATTGCTGATAAATCTGGAGCCGGTGAGCGTGGGTCTCGCGGTATCATTGCAGC
ACTGGGGCCAGATGGTAAGCCCTCCCGTATCGTAGTTATCTACACGACGGGGAGTCAGGCAACTATGGAT
GAACGAAATAGACAGATCGCTGAGATAGGTGCCTCACTGATTAAGCATTGGTAACTGTCAGACCAAGTTT
ACTCATATATACTTTAGATTGATTTAAAACTTCATTTTTAATTTAAAAGGATCTAGGTGAAGATCCTTTT
TGATAATCTCATGACCAAAATCCCTTAACGTGAGTTTTCGTTCCACTGAGCGTCAGACCCCGTAGAAAAG
ATCAAAGGATCTTCTTGAGATCCTTTTTTTCTGCGCGTAATCTGCTGCTTGCAAACAAAAAAACCACCGC
TACCAGCGGTGGTTTGTTTGCCGGATCAAGAGCTACCAACTCTTTTTCCGAAGGTAACTGGCTTCAGCAG
AGCGCAGATACCAAATACTGTCCTTCTAGTGTAGCCGTAGTTAGGCCACCACTTCAAGAACTCTGTAGCA
CCGCCTACATACCTCGCTCTGCTAATCCTGTTACCAGTGGCTGCTGCCAGTGGCGATAAGTCGTGTCTTA
CCGGGTTGGACTCAAGACGATAGTTACCGGATAAGGCGCAGCGGTCGGGCTGAACGGGGGGTTCGTGCAC
ACAGCCCAGCTTGGAGCGAACGACCTACACCGAACTGAGATACCTACAGCGTGAGCATTGAGAAAGCGCC
ACGCTTCCCGAAGGGAGAAAGGCGGACAGGTATCCGGTAAGCGGCAGGGTCGGAACAGGAGAGCGCACGA
GGGAGCTTCCAGGGGGAAACGCCTGGTATCTTTATAGTCCTGTCGGGTTTCGCCACCTCTGACTTGAGCG
TCGATTTTTGTGATGCTCGTCAGGGGGGCGGAGCCTATGGAAAAACGCCAGCAACGCGGCCTTTTTACGG
TTCCTGGCCTTTTGCTGGCCTTTTGCTCACATGTTCTTTCCTGCGTTATCCCCTGATTCTGTGGATAACC
GTATTACCGCCTTTGAGTGAGCTGATACCGCTCGCCGCAGCCGAACGACCGAGCGCAGCGAGTCAGTGAG
CGAGGAAGCGGAAGAGCGCCCAATACGCAAACCGCCTCTCCCCGCGCGTTGGCCGATTCATTAATGCAGC
TGGCACGACAGGTTTCCCGACTGGAAAGCGGGCAGTGAGCGCAACGCAATTAATGTGAGTTAGCTCACTC
ATTAGGCACCCCAGGCTTTACACTTTATGCTTCCGGCTCGTATGTTGTGTGGAATTGTGAGCGGATAACA
ATTTCACACAGGAAACAGCTATGACCATGATTACGCCAAGCTGTAAGTTTAAACATGATCTTACTAACTA
ACTATTCTCATTTAAATTTTCAGAGCTTAAAAATGGCTGAAATCACTCACAACGATGGATACGCTAACAA
CTTGGAAATGAAAT
