>Addgene plasmid #1587 | L3691 | addgene partial sequence | sequence record 16724 | 1587_m13reverse
ACTGATCTTACTAACTAACTATTCTCATTTAAATTTTCAGAGCTTAAAAATGGCTGAAATCACTCACAAC
GATGGATACGCTAACAACTTGGAAATGAAATAAGCTTGCATGCCTGCAGGTCGACTCTAGACCGCGGTTT
TGGCGCGCCAAATGTAAACCTGTCATTTCTGTGTATTTCAGCACCGCGAAGAGCACCATAAACAGCTACA
ACAAGAGCACGAACGTCGGCTCCAACAGAAAAAGCTGCAAAACGCTGGTACTCACCACATGCTCTGATAA
TTGCCATTTCCTTCGATTTCTGACTTTCAATTGTGATATGATAACCTCAAAATCTCCATTCAAAATGAAA
ACTCTTAAATTTAAGAGCTTTCAACACCCCGCACTTTCCCACCTCATCGTTTTTCCCTTCTATCTTATCA
ATTTTTTGTATTTTGTGTCAGTTTGCTATATCCTCATCACCTTTTTTACCGTTTAATCTCTCTATAGTAT
TGTTCGGGTGTTTCAAGATGAAACGTTTTGTGTGTAGCATTTTTGAAACACAGCGCGAAAAATGCAGAAA
CTATCATCCACAATGCATTAAGTGCACTCATTGTGATGACTCCTAACCCCCTCGCCCCACCAGTTGTCTC
TTCACAAATTCATGGCACAATTCAAAAATGGCTTTTTGTGTTGGATCTTGATCTCGTCTCTTTCCTTCTT
CTTTCGTTTCTCTCGGACCACTCATTATTCGAATGCCATGCATTTGTTGATGATGCGCAGCGATGGTCGC
ACACACTACAACAGATATGATGGTGGCTGTGCGTGGTGCANAGCTCATGAATAAGTGATGGGGCACCGAG
ATGTGACTCCTCCCATTATTCGTCTTGAGTCGCATCTTTTGTCTTGGTCCGTTGTCAGTCGAGCCTCAAG
GCAGCCGTTCCGCCAGTGATCGCCTGCTAAGAAGTTGTAGGTGTANAGGAANAAACGTCGGGTCCAAATT
TCAAGCACATCCGCGAGATCGNGGATCCTATCGATCCCGGNCGCTGTACNCCNGGGGNCCTAAAGNGAGT
CGNATGGGACCGGTAGAAAAATGAGTAANGNAAANAACTTTTCCCNGGNGTGNCCCATTCTGNTGAATTA
ANGGGGAGGTAAGGGNACAATTTNCGTCNGGGAAAGGGGANGGGAGCNCANCGGAAANCTNCCCTAANTN
TTGCCNCGGNAANCCCGNTCCGGGGANTTANAANAANCAACACCGGANTTANTTCCCCCNCCGGNCNCCT
TNGGTGGGGNCAGNTCCCNGAACCAAAAANAAAAGGNTTTTTANGGGNGCNNNGNTGNGGGGAANTTTTT
AAGGGGACCACCNNTTACGNCNCACCNATN
